>Addgene plasmid #164962 | pENTR-D-TOPO-kcnt1b | addgene full sequence | sequence record 327187 | Addgene NGS Result
CTTTTGCTGGCCTTTTGCTCACATGTTCTTTCCTGCGTTATCCCCTGATTCTGTGGATAACCGTATTACC
GCCTTTGAGTGAGCTGATACCGCTCGCCGCAGCCGAACGACCGAGCGCAGCGAGTCAGTGAGCGAGGAAG
CGGAAGAGCGCCCAATACGCAAACCGCCTCTCCCCGCGCGTTGGCCGATTCATTAATGCAGCTGGCACGA
CAGGTTTCCCGACTGGAAAGCGGGCAGTGAGCGCAACGCAATTAATACGCGTACCGCTAGCCAGGAAGAG
TTTGTAGAAACGCAAAAAGGCCATCCGTCAGGATGGCCTTCTGCTTAGTTTGATGCCTGGCAGTTTATGG
CGGGCGTCCTGCCCGCCACCCTCCGGGCCGTTGCTTCACAACGTTCAAATCCGCTCCCGGCGGATTTGTC
CTACTCAGGAGAGCGTTCACCGACAAACAACAGATAAAACGAAAGGCCCAGTCTTCCGACTGAGCCTTTC
GTTTTATTTGATGCCTGGCAGTTCCCTACTCTCGCGTTAACGCTAGCATGGATGTTTTCCCAGTCACGAC
GTTGTAAAACGACGGCCAGTCTTAAGCTCGGGCCCCAAATAATGATTTTATTTTGACTGATAGTGACCTG
TTCGTTGCAACAAATTGATGAGCAATGCTTTTTTATAATGCCAACTTTGTACAAAAAAGCAGGCTCCGCG
GCCGCCCCCTTCACCATGATGGGACCGCGCAGTCAGTCTCAGGCAGAGCCAAGCATGACTCCGTCACGAC
GCTCTTCCACTGCTGCTGACAGGTTGCCTACGGAGACTGTTCAGAGAAATAACAGCAGTAATACTGGTGT
TATTCTGGATATTTCCACGCTGAAATTGGCAGATGTGGACTCTGAGGTCCCTCCTCTACCTCCACGATAC
CGCTTTCGAGATCTGCTGCTTGGGGATCAGTCATTTCAGAACGATGACAGGGTGCAGGTGGAGTTTTACG
TAAACGAAAACACATTTAAGGAGAGGTTGAAGCTCTTCTTCATCAAAAACCAAAGGTCAAGTCTCAGAAT
ACGCCTCTTTAACCTCTCCTTAAAGTTGTTAACATGCCTGCTCTACATAATCAGAGTCTCACTTGATGAT
CCAACTAACCAGGTCACATGTGCACGGAAACACTGCGCAAACATCACAGACGCTCTGTGCAGCAAAGCCT
GTGCCAACTATACAGCAAACCTGACCGCAGATCCCACACAAATAAACTGGGAGTTAATATTTTGGGTGAA
TAGAAGAGTTCCTGTATGGGCGATACAGGTGACAGTGGCCTTAATTAGCTTCTTGCAAGCGATGCTCCTG
GTGTATCTCAGCTACAAGGGCAACATTTGGGAACAGATTTTCCAAATCTCCTTCATCATTGAGATGATCA
ATACAGTGCCATTCATAATTACAATCTTTTGGCCTCCGCTAAGGAACATATTTGTTCCTGTATTTCTTAA
CTGTTGGCTTGCCAAATCAGCGCTGGAGAATATGATTAATGATCTCCATCGTGCCATCCAGCGCACACAC
TCTGCCATGTTCAACCAGGTCCTCATCCTGATCTGTACACTGCTCTGTCTGGTCTTCACCGGGGCTTGTG
GGATTCAGCACCTGGAGCGAGCAGGGAAGAATCTGACACTCTTTGACGCTTTATATTTCTGCATCGTCAC
CTTCTCCACTGTTGGATATGGAGATGTGACGCCCAGAATCTGGCCCTCTCAGCTGCTGGTGGTCATCATG
ATCTGTGTGGCGCTGGTGGTGCTGCCATTACAGTTTGAGGAGTTGGCGTATCTATGGATGGAGAGGCAGA
AGTCAGGTGGAAACTACAGCAGACACCGCGCTCAGACAGAGAAACACGTGGTGCTCTGCGTCACCTCACT
CAAAATAGACCTGCTCATGGATTTCCTCAATGAGTTCTATGCCCACCCGAGACTACAGGACTATTATGTG
GTGATCCTCTGTCCCACGGAGATGGACATCCAGGTGCGGCGAATACTGCAGATCCCACTGTGGTCTCAGC
GGGTCATCTACCTCCAAGGCTCTGCACTGAAGGACCAAGACCTCATGAGGGCCAAGATGGATGATGCGGA
GGCCTGCTTCATCCTCAGCAGCAGAAATGAAGTGGACCGCACCGCTGCTGATCATCAGACCATTCTGCGA
GCCTGGGCTGTGAAGGATTTTGCTCCAAACTGTCCTCTATATGTCCAGATTCTCAAACCCGAGAACAAAT
TTCATGTCAAATTTGCAGATCACGTGGTGTGTGAAGAGGAGTTCAAGTACGCCATGCTGGCCCTGAACTG
TGTGTGTCCCGCCACCTCCACACTGGTCACCCTGCTGGTGCACACGTCTCGAGGACAAGAAGGTCAGACG
TCTCCAGAACAGTGGCAGAGGACTTACGGTCGCTGCTCGGGGAATGAAGTTTATCACATCCGTTTGATGG
ACAGCAAGTTTTTTGGAGAATATGATGGGAAGAGTTTCACTTATGCCTCCTTCCACGCACACAAGAAGTA
TGGTGTGTGTCTAATCGGCACAAAGAGAGAAGACAACAAGAGCATTCTCCTGAACCCCGGCCCTCGCCAC
ATCATGTCCGCCACAGACACCTGCTACTACATCAACATCACCAAAGAGGAGAACTCGGCCTTCATCTTCA
AGCAGGAGGAGAAGCACAGTAAAGGCTTATCAGCCGCCGGCGTGTACGACGCTCCGTCTCGCCTCCCAGT
GCAAAGCATCATTGCCAGCATGGGAACTGTGGCCATTGACCTGCAGAACCCGGATCCACCGGCTGACAGC
AATAAACTGGCTCTGCCCACGGAGAACGGAGCGGGCAGCCGCAGACCCAGCATTGCCCCTGTGCTGGAGA
TCGCAGACTCCTCTGCCATCCTGCCCTGTGATCTCCTCAACGACCCCTCAGAAGACGAGACCAACCAATC
AGATGAGGATGGAGCGCCGGCCATAGACTGTGTTAAAGGCTATCCTCCAAACTCCCCTTACATTGGAAGC
TCTCCAACACTTTGCCACCTTCTTCAACAGAAGGCACCGTTTTGCTGTCTACGACTTGACAAGGGTTGTC
GACACAATAGTTTCGAAGACGCCAAGGCGTATGGTTTCAAGAACAAGTTGATTATCGTTTCTGCTGAGAC
AGCGGGAAATGGCTTGTACAACTTCATAGTGCCGTTACGTGCCTATTACCGACCGCGGAAGGAGCTGAAT
CCCATTGTGCTGCTGCTGGATAATCCGCCTGATAATCATTTCCTAGAGGCCATCTGCTGTTTCCCTATGG
TGTACTACATGGCGGGAACCATAGACAATTTGGATAACCTGCTGCAGTGTGGCATCATCTACGCTGATAA
CCTGGTGGTGGTGGATAAGGAGAGCACTATGAGCGCAGAGGAAGACTACATGGCGGACGCTAAAACCATA
GTCAATGTGCAGACCATGTTCAGGTTGTTTCCTAGTCTCAGCATAATCACTGAGCTAACTCATCCGTCTA
ATATGAGGTTCATGCAGTTCCGTGCCAAAGACTGCTACTCCCTGGCTCTCTCCAAACTCGAAAAGATAGA
GCGAGATAAGGGATCGAATCTGGCGTTCATGTTCCGCCTGCCGTTCGCTGCAGGCAGAGTCTTCAGTATC
AGCATGCTGGATACTCTGCTTTACCAGTCGTTTGTGAAGGACTATATGATTCTCATTGCGCGGCTCCTCC
TGGGTTTAGACACCACCCCGGGCTCCGGATACCTCTGTGCTATGAAGGTAACAGAAGAGGACTTATGGAT
TCGAACGTACGGGAGACTCTTCCAGAAGCTGTGTTCCTCCAGCGCAGAGATTCCCATCGGGATTTACCGC
ACCGAATCCCACATGTTCTCCTCTTCAGAGTCTCAGGTGTCTGTGGAGGATTGCGAGGACCAGCGGGACC
ACAGGGAATCCTGGAAAGAGAAAACTGCCCATAGGAACTCCACAGGGAGCGACCAATCAGAGCATCCGCT
CCTGCGCAAGAAAAGCATGCAGTGGGCGAGACGCCTAAGCAGAAAAAACACCAAACCTCCCAGTCGAGCT
GAACGCATCAATCAACAGCGCCTGAACCTGTACCGGCGCTCCGAGAGGCAGGAGCTGTCAGAGCTGGTGA
AGAACCGCATGAAGCATTTAGGCCTGCCCACTGTGGGATACGATGAAATGAATGACAATCAGAACACGTT
GTCATATGTGCTGATAAACCCTCCGCCGGACACCATTCTGGAGCTCAATGACATTGTCTACATCATCCGT
TCTGATCCACTGGCACATGTCCCTGAAAATCTCCCAGGGGCTCCAGCTGGAGCGAAGATACGCCAAGACT
ATCGGCCCGAGACAAGGGATGAGACGCAAGGGTGGGCGCGCCGACCCAGCTTTCTTGTACAAAGTTGGCA
TTATAAGAAAGCATTGCTTATCAATTTGTTGCAACGAACAGGTCACTATCAGTCAAAATAAAATCATTAT
TTGCCATCCAGCTGATATCCCCTATAGTGAGTCGTATTACATGGTCATAGCTGTTTCCTGGCAGCTCTGG
CCCGTGTCTCAAAATCTCTGATGTTACATTGCACAAGATAAAAATATATCATCATGAACAATAAAACTGT
CTGCTTACATAAACAGTAATACAAGGGGTGTTATGAGCCATATTCAACGGGAAACGTCGAGGCCGCGATT
AAATTCCAACATGGATGCTGATTTATATGGGTATAAATGGGCTCGCGATAATGTCGGGCAATCAGGTGCG
ACAATCTATCGCTTGTATGGGAAGCCCGATGCGCCAGAGTTGTTTCTGAAACATGGCAAAGGTAGCGTTG
CCAATGATGTTACAGATGAGATGGTCAGACTAAACTGGCTGACGGAATTTATGCCTCTTCCGACCATCAA
GCATTTTATCCGTACTCCTGATGATGCATGGTTACTCACCACTGCGATCCCCGGAAAAACAGCATTCCAG
GTATTAGAAGAATATCCTGATTCAGGTGAAAATATTGTTGATGCGCTGGCAGTGTTCCTGCGCCGGTTGC
ATTCGATTCCTGTTTGTAATTGTCCTTTTAACAGCGATCGCGTATTTCGTCTCGCTCAGGCGCAATCACG
AATGAATAACGGTTTGGTTGATGCGAGTGATTTTGATGACGAGCGTAATGGCTGGCCTGTTGAACAAGTC
TGGAAAGAAATGCATAAACTTTTGCCATTCTCACCGGATTCAGTCGTCACTCATGGTGATTTCTCACTTG
ATAACCTTATTTTTGACGAGGGGAAATTAATAGGTTGTATTGATGTTGGACGAGTCGGAATCGCAGACCG
ATACCAGGATCTTGCCATCCTATGGAACTGCCTCGGTGAGTTTTCTCCTTCATTACAGAAACGGCTTTTT
CAAAAATATGGTATTGATAATCCTGATATGAATAAATTGCAGTTTCATTTGATGCTCGATGAGTTTTTCT
AATCAGAATTGGTTAATTGGTTGTAACACTGGCAGAGCATTACGCTGACTTGACGGGACGGCGCAAGCTC
ATGACCAAAATCCCTTAACGTGAGTTACGCGTCGTTCCACTGAGCGTCAGACCCCGTAGAAAAGATCAAA
GGATCTTCTTGAGATCCTTTTTTTCTGCGCGTAATCTGCTGCTTGCAAACAAAAAAACCACCGCTACCAG
CGGTGGTTTGTTTGCCGGATCAAGAGCTACCAACTCTTTTTCCGAAGGTAACTGGCTTCAGCAGAGCGCA
GATACCAAATACTGTTCTTCTAGTGTAGCCGTAGTTAGGCCACCACTTCAAGAACTCTGTAGCACCGCCT
ACATACCTCGCTCTGCTAATCCTGTTACCAGTGGCTGCTGCCAGTGGCGATAAGTCGTGTCTTACCGGGT
TGGACTCAAGACGATAGTTACCGGATAAGGCGCAGCGGTCGGGCTGAACGGGGGGTTCGTGCACACAGCC
CAGCTTGGAGCGAACGACCTACACCGAACTGAGATACCTACAGCGTGAGCTATGAGAAAGCGCCACGCTT
CCCGAAGGGAGAAAGGCGGACAGGTATCCGGTAAGCGGCAGGGTCGGAACAGGAGAGCGCACGAGGGAGC
TTCCAGGGGGAAACGCCTGGTATCTTTATAGTCCTGTCGGGTTTCGCCACCTCTGACTTGAGCGTCGATT
TTTGTGATGCTCGTCAGGGGGGCGGAGCCTATGGAAAAACGCCAGCAACGCGGCCTTTTTACGGTTCCTG
GC
Features (pLannotate 1.2.2; 11 found; start..end, strand, type, name):
     13..146     +  rep_origin     RSF ori (fragment): Plasmids containing the RSF 1030 origin of replication can be propagated in E. coli cells that contain additional plasmids with compatible origins.
    148..240     +  CDS            lacI (fragment): lac repressor; lacI; The lac repressor binds to the lac operator to inhibit transcription in E. coli. This inhibition can be relieved by adding lactose or isopropyl-β-D-thiogalactopyranoside (IPTG).
    295..322     -  terminator     rrnB T2 terminator: transcription terminator T2 from the E. coli rrnB gene
    454..497     +  terminator     rrnB T1 terminator: Escherichia coli rrnB; transcription terminator T1 from the E. coli rrnB gene
    544..580     -  CDS            lacZα (fragment): LacZα fragment of β-galactosidase; lacZ fragment
    596..695     +  protein_bind   attL1: mutant version of attL; recombination site for the Gateway® LR reaction LR Clonase™
    935..4369    +  CDS            KCNT1: KCNT1_CHICK - Also known as SLACK. Experimental evidence at protein level: Swiss-Prot protein existence level 1. Generates outwardly rectifying currents that are suppressed by elevation of intracellular calcium. From Gallus gallus (Chicken).
   4384..4483    -  protein_bind   attL2: mutant version of attL; recombination site for the Gateway® LR reaction LR Clonase™
   4501..4519    -  promoter       T7 promoter: promoter for bacteriophage T7 RNA polymerase
   4653..5462    +  CDS            KanR: aminoglycoside phosphotransferase; aph(3')-Ia; confers resistance to kanamycin in bacteria or G418 (Geneticin®) in eukaryotes
   5609..6197    +  rep_origin     ori: high-copy-number ColE1/pMB1/pBR322/pUC origin of replication
