[The description below was written by a language model from this plasmid's Addgene catalogue record and pLannotate feature annotations shown in this document.]
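Description:
pENTR-D-TOPO-kcnt1b is a Gateway entry clone built on the commercial pENTR-D-TOPO backbone, a small PCR cloning vector maintained in E. coli. It replicates from a high-copy ColE1/pUC-type origin and is selected with kanamycin through an aminoglycoside phosphotransferase (KanR) gene. Upstream of the cloning region, rrnB T1 and T2 terminators shield the insert from read-through transcription originating in the backbone. The short fragments annotated as RSF ori, lacI and lacZα are most likely partial similarity matches in backbone sequence rather than working elements.

The insert is the coding sequence of zebrafish kcnt1b (also listed as si:dkey-21e5.1), about 3.8 kb, amplified from pooled wild-type TAB embryos and introduced by TOPO cloning. The annotation software labels it by its similarity to chicken KCNT1 (SLACK), a potassium channel subunit, which reflects homology rather than the actual source species. The CDS lies between attL1 and attL2, so an LR recombination reaction can transfer it into any attR-bearing destination vector. A T7 promoter sits just beyond attL2 and points back towards the insert, which allows in vitro transcription of antisense RNA. No eukaryotic promoter is present, so the plasmid is a gene source rather than an expression vector.

The depositor notes a probable polymorphism, P17S, that is absent from the current genome annotation, and states that it does not affect whole-mount in situ hybridization, which indicates riboprobe synthesis as the main use. The sequenced record is 6,232 nt, somewhat shorter than the catalogued total of 6,366 bp, and the record does not explain the difference.
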