Addgene plasmid #164962: pENTR-D-TOPO-kcnt1b
Purpose: Zebrafish kcnt1b gene CDS
Depositing lab: GuangJun Zhang. Depositing organization: Purdue University. Publication: Phylogenetic and developmental analyses indicate complex functions of Calcium-Activated Potassium Channels in zebrafish embryonic development. Silic MR, Black MM, Zhang G. Dev Dyn. 2021 Mar 16. doi: 10.1002/dvdy.329. PubMed 33728688.
Backbone
  Vector backbone: pENTR-D-TOPO
  Backbone manufacturer: Invitrogen
  Backbone size w/o insert (bp): 2580
  Total vector size (bp): 6366
  Vector type: PCR cloning vector
Growth in bacteria
  Bacterial resistance: Kanamycin, 50 μg/mL
  Growth temperature: 37°C
  Growth strain: DH5alpha
  Copy number: High Copy
Gene/Insert
  Gene/Insert name: kcnt1b (alt name: si:dkey-21e5.1)
  Species: D. rerio (zebrafish)
  Insert size (bp): 3786
  Entrez Gene: si:dkey-21e5.1
  Cloning method: TOPO Cloning
  Sequencing primers: 5′ M13F; 3′ M13R
Terms and licenses: Academic/Nonprofit Terms; Industry Terms: Not Available to Industry
Depositor comments: The DNA sequence was amplified from pooled wild type TAB zebrafish embryos. There is a likely polymorphism, P17S, which is not listed in the current ENSEMBL database. This is possibly due to incomplete zebrafish genome annotation, GRCz11. But this will not impact the result of whole mount in situ hybridization
How to cite: pENTR-D-TOPO-kcnt1b was a gift from GuangJun Zhang (Addgene plasmid # 164962 ; http://n2t.net/addgene:164962 ; RRID:Addgene_164962)
